Addgene plasmid #195880: COL25A1_53-654_AviN_HisC
Purpose: Baculovirus expression for structure determination; may not be full ORF
Depositing lab: Cheryl Arrowsmith. Depositing organization: University of Toronto.
Backbone
  Vector backbone: pFHMSP-AviN-LIC-C
  Backbone manufacturer: pFHMSP-LIC-C (Plasmid #26100)
  Vector type: pFHMSP-AviN-LIC-C, Baculovirus Expression
Growth in bacteria
  Bacterial resistance: Ampicillin, 100 μg/mL
  Growth temperature: 37°C
  Growth strain: DH5alpha
  Copy number: High Copy
Gene/Insert
  Gene/Insert name: COL25A1
  Species: H. sapiens (human)
  Insert size (bp): 1806
  Entrez Gene: COL25A1 (a.k.a. AMY, CFEOM5, CLAC, CLAC-P, CLACP)
  Promoter: Polyhedrin
  Cloning method: Ligation Independent Cloning
  Sequencing primers: 5′ pFBOH-fwd (5'-CCGGATTATTCATACCGTCCCACCA-3'); 3′ pFBOH-rev (5'-CTGATTATGATCCTCTAGTACTTCT-3')
Terms and licenses: Academic/Nonprofit Terms; Industry Terms: Not Available to Industry
Depositor comments: SGC structures for NIH Treat-AD Project
How to cite: COL25A1_53-654_AviN_HisC was a gift from Cheryl Arrowsmith (Addgene plasmid # 195880 ; http://n2t.net/addgene:195880 ; RRID:Addgene_195880)
