[The description below was written by a language model from this plasmid's Addgene catalogue record and pLannotate feature annotations shown in this document.]
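Description:
COL25A1_53-654_AviN_HisC is a baculovirus transfer (donor) plasmid built on pFHMSP-AviN-LIC-C, a derivative of pFHMSP-LIC-C, for secreted expression of a human collagen XXV alpha-1 fragment in insect cells. In bacteria it is maintained at high copy through a ColE1/pUC-type origin and selected with ampicillin via the β-lactamase gene; an f1 origin is also present. The expression cassette and a gentamicin acetyltransferase marker, driven by the class 1 integron Pc promoter, lie between the Tn7R and Tn7L mini-Tn7 ends. This arrangement allows site-specific transposition of the cassette into a baculovirus shuttle genome (bacmid) in E. coli, with gentamicin marking the transposed segment.

The payload is driven by the Autographa californica polyhedrin promoter, a very late baculoviral promoter that gives strong expression in infected insect cells. Downstream is the honeybee melittin signal sequence, which directs the product into the secretory pathway. It is followed by the 1,806 bp COL25A1 insert, introduced by ligation-independent cloning, a C-terminal polyhistidine tag (annotated as a partial 9xHis) for metal-affinity purification, and an SV40 polyadenylation signal. The name indicates residues 53–654 and an N-terminal Avi tag, a biotin-acceptor peptide for site-specific biotinylation. The Avi tag is not separately annotated in the feature table, though an unannotated gap exists between the signal sequence and the insert. The record notes that the insert may not be the full open reading frame.

COL25A1 (also called CLAC-P) encodes a protein that binds amyloid-β and modulates its fibrillization. The construct was deposited for producing recombinant protein for structure determination within an Alzheimer's disease target-enablement project.
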