Features (pLannotate 1.2.2; 17 found; start..end, strand, type, name):
     81..97      +  CDS            lacZα (fragment): LacZα fragment of β-galactosidase; lacZ fragment
    102..556     +  rep_origin     f1 ori (sequence partly withheld): f1 bacteriophage origin of replication; arrow indicates direction of (+) strand synthesis
    582..686     +  promoter       AmpR promoter: bla
    687..1547    +  CDS            AmpR: β-lactamase; bla; confers resistance to ampicillin, carbenicillin, and related antibiotics
   1718..2306    +  rep_origin     ori: high-copy-number ColE1/pMB1/pBR322/pUC origin of replication
   2492..2543    -  misc_feature   bom (fragment): basis of mobility region from pBR322
   2611..2835    -  mobile_element Tn7R: mini-Tn7 element (right end of the Tn7 transposon) Tn7
   2902..3435    -  CDS            GmR: gentamycin acetyltransferase; aacC1; confers resistance to gentamycin
   3624..3652    -  promoter       Pc promoter: intI1 (promoter lies within the coding sequence); class 1 integron promoter
   3630..3977    -  CDS            YPR2_ECOLX (fragment): Protein predicted: Swiss-Prot protein existence level 4. From Escherichia coli.
   4004..4095    +  promoter       polyhedrin promoter: polh from Autographa californica; promoter for the baculovirus polyhedrin gene
   4150..4211    +  sig_peptide    melittin signal sequence: signal sequence from honeybee melittin
   4294..6099    +  CDS            COL25A1 (fragment): COPA1_HUMAN - Experimental evidence at protein level: Swiss-Prot protein existence level 1. Inhibits fibrillization of amyloid-beta peptide during the elongation phase. Has also been shown to assemble amyloid fibrils into protease-resistant aggregates. Binds heparin. From Homo sapiens (Human).
   6112..6135    +  CDS            9xHis (fragment): 9xHis affinity tag
   6167..6250    +  CDS            large T antigen (fragment): large T antigen from SV40 (simian virus 40)
   6273..6407    +  polyA_signal   SV40 poly(A) signal: SV40 polyadenylation signal
   6436..6601    -  mobile_element Tn7L: mini-Tn7 element (left end of the Tn7 transposon) Tn7
>Addgene plasmid #195880 | COL25A1_53-654_AviN_HisC | addgene full sequence | sequence record 387264 | Addgene NGS Result
TTCTCTGTCACAGAATGAAAATTTTTCTGTCATCTCTTCGTTATTAATGTTTGTAATTGACTGAATATCA
ACGCTTATTTGCAGCCTGAATGGCGAATGGG
[124 nt withheld, positions 102-225]
C
[91 nt withheld, positions 227-317]
A
[49 nt withheld, positions 319-367]
CCTTTGACGTTGGAGTCCACGTTCTT
[37 nt withheld, positions 394-430]
ACCCTATCTCGGTCTATTCTTTTGATTTATAAGGGATTTTGCCGATTTCGGCCTATTGGTTAAAAAATGA
GCTGATTTAACAAAAATTTAACGCGAATTTTAACAAAATATTAACGCTTACAATTTAGGTGGCACTTTTC
GGGGAAATGTGCGCGGAACCCCTATTTGTTTATTTTTCTAAATACATTCAAATATGTATCCGCTCATGAG
ACAATAACCCTGATAAATGCTTCAATAATATTGAAAAAGGAAGAGTATGAGTATTCAACATTTCCGTGTC
GCCCTTATTCCCTTTTTTGCGGCATTTTGCCTTCCTGTTTTTGCTCACCCAGAAACGCTGGTGAAAGTAA
AAGATGCTGAAGATCAGTTGGGTGCACGAGTGGGTTACATCGAACTGGATCTCAACAGCGGTAAGATCCT
TGAGAGTTTTCGCCCCGAAGAACGTTTTCCAATGATGAGCACTTTTAAAGTTCTGCTATGTGGCGCGGTA
TTATCCCGTATTGACGCCGGGCAAGAGCAACTCGGTCGCCGCATACACTATTCTCAGAATGACTTGGTTG
AGTACTCACCAGTCACAGAAAAGCATCTTACGGATGGCATGACAGTAAGAGAATTATGCAGTGCTGCCAT
AACCATGAGTGATAACACTGCGGCCAACTTACTTCTGACAACGATCGGAGGACCGAAGGAGCTAACCGCT
TTTTTGCACAACATGGGGGATCATGTAACTCGCCTTGATCGTTGGGAACCGGAGCTGAATGAAGCCATAC
CAAACGACGAGCGTGACACCACGATGCCTGTAGCAATGGCAACAACGTTGCGCAAACTATTAACTGGCGA
ACTACTTACTCTAGCTTCCCGGCAACAATTAATAGACTGGATGGAGGCGGATAAAGTTGCAGGACCACTT
CTGCGCTCGGCCCTTCCGGCTGGCTGGTTTATTGCTGATAAATCTGGAGCCGGTGAGCGTGGGTCTCGCG
GTATCATTGCAGCACTGGGGCCAGATGGTAAGCCCTCCCGTATCGTAGTTATCTACACGACGGGGAGTCA
GGCAACTATGGATGAACGAAATAGACAGATCGCTGAGATAGGTGCCTCACTGATTAAGCATTGGTAACTG
TCAGACCAAGTTTACTCATATATACTTTAGATTGATTTAAAACTTCATTTTTAATTTAAAAGGATCTAGG
TGAAGATCCTTTTTGATAATCTCATGACCAAAATCCCTTAACGTGAGTTTTCGTTCCACTGAGCGTCAGA
CCCCGTAGAAAAGATCAAAGGATCTTCTTGAGATCCTTTTTTTCTGCGCGTAATCTGCTGCTTGCAAACA
AAAAAACCACCGCTACCAGCGGTGGTTTGTTTGCCGGATCAAGAGCTACCAACTCTTTTTCCGAAGGTAA
CTGGCTTCAGCAGAGCGCAGATACCAAATACTGTTCTTCTAGTGTAGCCGTAGTTAGGCCACCACTTCAA
GAACTCTGTAGCACCGCCTACATACCTCGCTCTGCTAATCCTGTTACCAGTGGCTGCTGCCAGTGGCGAT
AAGTCGTGTCTTACCGGGTTGGACTCAAGACGATAGTTACCGGATAAGGCGCAGCGGTCGGGCTGAACGG
GGGGTTCGTGCACACAGCCCAGCTTGGAGCGAACGACCTACACCGAACTGAGATACCTACAGCGTGAGCT
ATGAGAAAGCGCCACGCTTCCCGAAGGGAGAAAGGCGGACAGGTATCCGGTAAGCGGCAGGGTCGGAACA
GGAGAGCGCACGAGGGAGCTTCCAGGGGGAAACGCCTGGTATCTTTATAGTCCTGTCGGGTTTCGCCACC
TCTGACTTGAGCGTCGATTTTTGTGATGCTCGTCAGGGGGGCGGAGCCTATGGAAAAACGCCAGCAACGC
GGCCTTTTTACGGTTCCTGGCCTTTTGCTGGCCTTTTGCTCACATGTTCTTTCCTGCGTTATCCCCTGAT
TCTGTGGATAACCGTATTACCGCCTTTGAGTGAGCTGATACCGCTCGCCGCAGCCGAACGACCGAGCGCA
GCGAGTCAGTGAGCGAGGAAGCGGAAGAGCGCCTGATGCGGTATTTTCTCCTTACGCATCTGTGCGGTAT
TTCACACCGCATAGACCAGCCGCGTAACCTGGCAAAATCGGTTACGGTTGAGTAATAAATGGATGCCCTG
CGTAAGCGGGTGTGGGCGGACAATAAAGTCTTAAACTGAACAAAATAGATCTAAACTATGACAATAAAGT
CTTAAACTAGACAGAATAGTTGTAAACTGAAATCAGTCCAGTTATGCTGTGAAAAAGCATACTGGACTTT
TGTTATGGCTAAAGCAAACTCTTCATTTTCTGAAGTGCAAATTGCCCGTCGTATTAAAGAGGGGCGTGGC
CAAGGGCATGGTAAAGACTATATTCGCGGCGTTGTGACAATTTACCGAACAACTCCGCGGCCGGGAAGCC
GATCTCGGCTTGAACGAATTGTTAGGTGGCGGTACTTGGGTCGATATCAAAGTGCATCACTTCTTCCCGT
ATGCCCAACTTTGTATAGAGAGCCACTGCGGGATCGTCACCGTAATCTGCTTGCACGTAGATCACATAAG
CACCAAGCGCGTTGGCCTCATGCTTGAGGAGATTGATGAGCGCGGTGGCAATGCCCTGCCTCCGGTGCTC
GCCGGAGACTGCGAGATCATAGATATAGATCTCACTACGCGGCTGCTCAAACTTGGGCAGAACGTAAGCC
GCGAGAGCGCCAACAACCGCTTCTTGGTCGAAGGCAGCAAGCGCGATGAATGTCTTACTACGGAGCAAGT
TCCCGAGGTAATCGGAGTCCGGCTGATGTTGGGAGTAGGTGGCTACGTCTCCGAACTCACGACCGAAAAG
ATCAAGAGCAGCCCGCATGGATTTGACTTGGTCAGGGCCGAGCCTACATGTGCGAATGATGCCCATACTT
GAGCCACCTAACTTTGTTTTAGGGCGACTGCCCTGCTGCGTAACATCGTTGCTGCTGCGTAACATCGTTG
CTGCTCCATAACATCAAACATCGACCCACGGCGTAACGCGCTTGCTGCTTGGATGCCCGAGGCATAGACT
GTACAAAAAAACAGTCATAACAAGCCATGAAAACCGCCACTGCGCCGTTACCACCGCTGCGTTCGGTCAA
GGTTCTGGACCAGTTGCGTGAGCGCATACGCTACTTGCATTACAGTTTACGAACCGAACAGGCTTATGTC
AACTGGGTTCGTGCCTTCATCCGTTTCCACGGTGTGCGTCACCCGGCAACCTTGGGCAGCAGCGAAGTCG
AGGCATTTCTGTCCTGGCTGGCGAACGAGCGCAAGGTTTCGGTCTCCACGCATCGTCAGGCATTGGCGGC
CTTGCTGTTCTTCTACGGCAAGGTGCTGTGCACGGATCTGCCCTGGCTTCAGGAGATCGGAAGACCTCGG
CCGTCGCGGCGCTTGCCGGTGGTGCTGACCCCGGATGAAGTGGTTCGCATCCTCGGTTTTCTGGAAGGCG
AGCATCGTTTGTTCGCCCAGGACTCTAGCTATAGTTCTAGTGGTTGGCTACGTATACTCCGGAATATTAA
TAGATCATGGAGATAATTAAAATGATAACCATCTCGCAAATAAATAAGTATTTTACTGTTTTCGTAACAG
TTTTGTAATAAAAAAACCTATAAATATTCCGGATTATTCATACCGTCCCACCATCGGGCGCGGATCTCGG
TCCGAAACCATGAAATTCTTAGTCAACGTTGCCCTTGTTTTTATGGTCGTATACATTTCTTACATCTATG
CGGCCGCTGGGTCCGCAGGGCTGAACGATATCTTTGAGGCGCAAAAAATAGAATGGCACGAGGGAAGTGC
CGGTGGCAGCGGAGGTGTCAAAACGAATGACCTACAAGCTAGGATCGCGGCTCTTGAATCAGCCAAAGGC
GCGCCTTCGATACACCTCCTACCGGATACTCTTGACCATTTGAAGACAATGGTTCAAGAGAAGGTCGAGC
GCTTGCTCGCCCAGAAATCTTACGAACACATGGCAAAGATACGCATTGCCCGAGAGGCACCCAGTGAATG
TAATTGCCCCGCAGGCCCTCCAGGTAAGCGTGGCAAACGCGGGAGGCGCGGGGAATCAGGACCTCCGGGG
CAGCCAGGGCCGCAGGGTCCCCCGGGCCCAAAGGGGGATAAGGGCGAACAAGGTGACCAAGGTCCGCGTA
TGGTCTTTCCCAAGATTAATCATGGCTTCCTCAGCGCCGATCAACAGCTAATTAAGCGTCGCCTCATAAA
GGGGGACCAGGGACAGGCGGGCCCTCCGGGTCCACCAGGGCCGCCTGGCCCCCGAGGTCCGCCTGGAGAT
ACAGGTAAAGATGGCCCCAGAGGGATGCCGGGCGTGCCCGGCGAACCTGGGAAGCCTGGAGAGCAAGGTC
TGATGGGCCCTTTGGGACCCCCAGGACAAAAGGGATCTATTGGAGCGCCGGGAATCCCCGGAATGAACGG
CCAAAAGGGGGAACCAGGCCTCCCAGGAGCTGTTGGGCAAAACGGAATACCCGGGCCGAAGGGAGAACCA
GGGGAGCAGGGCGAGAAGGGCGATGCTGGGGAGAATGGTCCTAAAGGGGACACTGGTGAAAAAGGAGACC
CTGGTAGTTCCGCCGCGGGGATCAAAGGGGAGCCGGGAGAATCCGGCAGGCCCGGACAAAAAGGTGAGCC
GGGCTTGCCAGGACTTCCCGGGTTACCCGGCATAAAAGGTGAACCAGGCTTTATCGGCCCTCAGGGGGAG
CCCGGCCTCCCCGGGCTGCCAGGGACCAAAGGCGAACGAGGAGAAGCTGGCCCGCCTGGTAGAGGAGAGC
GGGGGGAACCGGGGGCACCAGGACCGAAGGGAAAGCAAGGAGAGTCGGGTACAAGAGGCCCGAAGGGATC
GAAGGGGGACAGAGGCGAAAAAGGTGACTCTGGTGCGCAGGGCCCACGGGGACCGCCTGGGCAGAAAGGA
GACCAGGGTGCGACCGAAATCATAGACTACAACGGCAACCTACATGAGGCACTTCAACGAATTACCACGC
TAACTGTAACGGGGCCGCCCGGTCCCCCTGGTCCTCAGGGGTTACAAGGTCCCAAAGGTGAGCAGGGGAG
TCCTGGGATCCCTGGTATGGATGGCGAACAGGGCCTGAAGGGAAGCAAAGGTGATATGGGGGACCCGGGT
ATGACTGGAGAGAAGGGTGGTATAGGGCTCCCTGGCCTGCCTGGGGCAAATGGTATGAAAGGAGAGAAAG
GGGATTCAGGAATGCCGGGGCCGCAAGGTCCCAGCATTATTGGACCGCCAGGACCACCCGGCCCTCACGG
ACCACCTGGACCTATGGGCCCCCACGGTTTACCGGGTCCCAAGGGCACCGACGGACCGATGGGACCCCAT
GGCCCTGCTGGTCCAAAAGGTGAACGGGGAGAGAAAGGCGCGATGGGCGAGCCAGGTCCACGTGGCCCCT
ATGGGCTTCCCGGGAAAGACGGTGAGCCTGGTCTTGATGGTTTTCCAGGGCCCCGAGGAGAAAAAGGCGA
TTTAGGGGAGAAGGGTGAAAAAGGTTTCAGAGGGGTAAAAGGGGAAAAGGGCGAACCTGGACAACCAGGA
CTTGATGGCCTGGACGCTCCATGCCAGTTGGGTCCGGATGGACTACCTATGCCAGGATGTTGGCAAAAAG
AATTCGTCGAGCACCACCACCACCACCACCACCACTAATAGCCAAGCTTGTCGAGAAGTACTAGAGGATC
ATAATCAGCCATACCACATTTGTAGAGGTTTTACTTGCTTTAAAAAACCTCCCACACCTCCCCCTGAACC
TGAAACATAAAATGAATGCAATTGTTGTTGTTAACTTGTTTATTGCAGCTTATAATGGTTACAAATAAAG
CAATAGCATCACAAATTTCACAAATAAAGCATTTTTTTCACTGCATTCTAGTTGTGGTTTGTCCAAACTC
ATCAATGTATCTTATCATGTCTGGATCTGATCACTGCTTGAGCCTAGGAGATCCGAACCAGATAAGTGAA
ATCTAGTTCCAAACTATTTTGTCATTTTTAATTTTCGTATTAGCTTACGACGCTACACCCAGTTCCCATC
TATTTTGTCACTCTTCCCTAAATAATCCTTAAAAACTCCATTTCCACCCCTCCCAGTTCCCAACTATTTT
GTCCGCCCACAGCGGGGCATTTTTCTTCCTGTTATGTTTTTAATCAAACATCCTGCCAACTCCATGTGAC
AAACCGTCATCTTCGGCTACTTT
