>Addgene plasmid #195880 | COL25A1_53-654_AviN_HisC | depositor partial sequence | sequence record 380030 | Insert Sequence
GGTGTCAAAACGAATGACCTACAAGCTAGGATCGCGGCTCTTGAATCAGCCAAAGGCGCGCCTTCGATAC
ACCTCCTACCGGATACTCTTGACCATTTGAAGACAATGGTTCAAGAGAAGGTCGAGCGCTTGCTCGCCCA
GAAATCTTACGAACACATGGCAAAGATACGCATTGCCCGAGAGGCACCCAGTGAATGTAATTGCCCCGCA
GGCCCTCCAGGTAAGCGTGGCAAACGCGGGAGGCGCGGGGAATCAGGACCTCCGGGGCAGCCAGGGCCGC
AGGGTCCCCCGGGCCCAAAGGGGGATAAGGGCGAACAAGGTGACCAAGGTCCGCGTATGGTCTTTCCCAA
GATTAATCATGGCTTCCTCAGCGCCGATCAACAGCTAATTAAGCGTCGCCTCATAAAGGGGGACCAGGGA
CAGGCGGGCCCTCCGGGTCCACCAGGGCCGCCTGGCCCCCGAGGTCCGCCTGGAGATACAGGTAAAGATG
GCCCCAGAGGGATGCCGGGCGTGCCCGGCGAACCTGGGAAGCCTGGAGAGCAAGGTCTGATGGGCCCTTT
GGGACCCCCAGGACAAAAGGGATCTATTGGAGCGCCGGGAATCCCCGGAATGAACGGCCAAAAGGGGGAA
CCAGGCCTCCCAGGAGCTGTTGGGCAAAACGGAATACCCGGGCCGAAGGGAGAACCAGGGGAGCAGGGCG
AGAAGGGCGATGCTGGGGAGAATGGTCCTAAAGGGGACACTGGTGAAAAAGGAGACCCTGGTAGTTCCGC
CGCGGGGATCAAAGGGGAGCCGGGAGAATCCGGCAGGCCCGGACAAAAAGGTGAGCCGGGCTTGCCAGGA
CTTCCCGGGTTACCCGGCATAAAAGGTGAACCAGGCTTTATCGGCCCTCAGGGGGAGCCCGGCCTCCCCG
GGCTGCCAGGGACCAAAGGCGAACGAGGAGAAGCTGGCCCGCCTGGTAGAGGAGAGCGGGGGGAACCGGG
GGCACCAGGACCGAAGGGAAAGCAAGGAGAGTCGGGTACAAGAGGCCCGAAGGGATCGAAGGGGGACAGA
GGCGAAAAAGGTGACTCTGGTGCGCAGGGCCCACGGGGACCGCCTGGGCAGAAAGGAGACCAGGGTGCGA
CCGAAATCATAGACTACAACGGCAACCTACATGAGGCACTTCAACGAATTACCACGCTAACTGTAACGGG
GCCGCCCGGTCCCCCTGGTCCTCAGGGGTTACAAGGTCCCAAAGGTGAGCAGGGGAGTCCTGGGATCCCT
GGTATGGATGGCGAACAGGGCCTGAAGGGAAGCAAAGGTGATATGGGGGACCCGGGTATGACTGGAGAGA
AGGGTGGTATAGGGCTCCCTGGCCTGCCTGGGGCAAATGGTATGAAAGGAGAGAAAGGGGATTCAGGAAT
GCCGGGGCCGCAAGGTCCCAGCATTATTGGACCGCCAGGACCACCCGGCCCTCACGGACCACCTGGACCT
ATGGGCCCCCACGGTTTACCGGGTCCCAAGGGCACCGACGGACCGATGGGACCCCATGGCCCTGCTGGTC
CAAAAGGTGAACGGGGAGAGAAAGGCGCGATGGGCGAGCCAGGTCCACGTGGCCCCTATGGGCTTCCCGG
GAAAGACGGTGAGCCTGGTCTTGATGGTTTTCCAGGGCCCCGAGGAGAAAAAGGCGATTTAGGGGAGAAG
GGTGAAAAAGGTTTCAGAGGGGTAAAAGGGGAAAAGGGCGAACCTGGACAACCAGGACTTGATGGCCTGG
ACGCTCCATGCCAGTTGGGTCCGGATGGACTACCTATGCCAGGATGTTGGCAAAAA
